>Addgene plasmid #84106 | pFGC5941-PacI-ath-STTM1888a/b | addgene full sequence | sequence record 167235 | Addgene NGS Result
TGAGACTTTTCAACAAAGGGTAATTTCGGGAAACCTCCTCGGATTCCATTGCCCAGCTATCTGTCACTTC
ATCGAAAGGACAGTGGAAAAGGAAGGTGGCTCCTACAAATGCCATCATTGCGATAAAGGAAAGGCTATCA
TTCAAGATGCCTCTGCCGACAGTGGTCCCAAAGATGGACCCCCACCCACGAGGAGCATCGTGGAAAAAGA
AGACGTTCCAACCACGTCTTCAAAGCAAGTGGATTGATGTGACATCTCCACTGACATAAGGGATGACGCA
CAACCCCACTATCCTTCGCAAGACCCTTCCTCTATATAAGGAAGTTCATTTCATTTGGAGAGGACAGCCC
AAGCTTTTCTTCACAAACTGTCTTAACTTAGTTGTTGTTGTTATGGTCTAATTTTTAAATATGGTCTAAA
GAAGAAGAATTCTTCACAAATCTGCTTAGCCTAAGAATTCGGTACGCTGAAATCACCAGTCTCTCTCTAC
AAATCTATCTCTCTCTATTTTCTCCATAAATAATGTGTGAGTAGTTTCCCGATAAGGGAAATTAGGGTTC
TTATAGGGTTTCGCTCATGTGTTGAGCATATAAGAAACCCTTAGTATGTATTTGTATTTGTAAAATACTT
TTATCAATAAAATTTCTAATTCCTAAAACCAAAATCCAGTACTAAAATCCAGATCTCCTAAAGTCCCTAT
AGATCTTTGTCGTGAATATAAGCCAGACACGAGACGACTAGACCTGGAGCCCAGACGCCGTTCGAAGCTA
GAAGTACCGCTTAGGCAGGAGGCCGTTAGGGAAAAGATGCTAAGGCAGGGTTGGTTACGTTGACTCCCCC
GTAGGTTTGGTTTAAATATGATGAAGTGGACGGAAGGAAGGAGGAAGACAAGGAAGGATAAGGTTGCAGG
CCCTGTGCAAGGTAAGAAGATGGAAATTTGATAGAGGTACGCTACTATACTTATACTATACGCTAAGGGA
ATGATTGTATTTATACCCTGTACCCCCTAATAACCCCTTATCAATTTAAGAAATAATCCGCATAAGCCCC
CGCTTAAAAATTGGTATCAGAGCCATGAATAGGTCTATGACCAAAACTCAAGAGGATAAAACCTCACCAA
AATACGAAAGAGTCCTTAACTCTAAAGATAAAAGATCTTTCAAGATCAAAACTAGTTCCCTCACACCGGT
GACGGGGACCGCATGCGACCTCTAGACCATCACATTGGAGCTTCAGCTGCTCGAGTTCTATAGTGTCACC
TAAATCGTATGTGTATGATACATAAGGTTATGTATTAATTGTAGCCGCGTTCTTACGTCGACGTACCAAT
TACGCCCCGCCCTGTCACTCATCGCAGTACTGTTGTAATTCATTAAGCATTCTGCCGACATGGAAGCCAT
CACAAACGGCATGATGAACCTGAATCGCCAGCGGCATCAGCACCTTGTCGCCTTGCGTATAATATTTGCC
CATGGTGAAAACGGGGGCGAAGAAGTTGTCCATATTGGCCACGTTTAAATCAAAACTGGTGAAACTCACC
CAGGGATTGGCTGAGACGAAAAACATATTCTCAATAAACCCTTTAGGGGAATAGGCCAGGTTTTCACCGT
AACACGCCACATCTTGCGAATATATGTGTAGAAACTGCCGGAAATCGTCGTGGTATTCACTCCAGAGCGA
TGAAAACGTTTCAGTTTGCTCATGGAAAACGGTGTAGCAAGGGTGAACACTATCCCATATTACCAGCTCA
CCGTCTTTCATTGCCATACGGAACTCCGGATGAGCATTCATCAGGCGGGCAAGAATGTGAATAAAGGCCG
GATAAAACTTGTGCTTATTTTTCTTTACGGTCTTTAAAAAGGCCGTAATATCCAGCTGAACGGTCTGGTT
ATAGGTACATTGAGCAACTGACTGAAATGCCTCAAAATGTTCTTTACGATGCCATTGGGATATATCAACG
GTGGTATATCCAGTGATTTCTTTCTCCATTTTAGCTTCCTTAGCTCCTGAAAATCTCGATAACTCATTAA
AGCTTATCGATGATAAGCTGTCAAACATGAGAATTTAGCCCGCCTAATGAGCGGGCTTTTTGTTGTGATC
CGCGTTGCTGGCGTTTTTCCATAGGCTCCGCCCCCCTGACGAGCATCACAAAAATCGACGCTCAAGTCAG
AGGTGGCGAAACCCGACAGGACTATAAAGATACCAGGCGTTTCCCCCCTGGAAGCTCCCTCGTGCGCTCT
CCTGTTCCGACCCTGCCGCTTACCGGATACCTGTCCGCCTTTCTTAATTAACTCTCTAGACTCACCTAGG
ATCCATGAATTCTGAGATTTTTCAAATCAGTGCGCAAGACGTGACGTAAGTATCCGAGTCAGTTTTTATT
TTTCTACTAATTTGGTCGTTTATTTCGGCGTGTAGGACATGGCAACCGGGCCTGAATTTCGCGGGTATTC
TGTTTCTATTCCAACTTTTTCTTGATCCGCAGCCATTAACGACTTTTGAATAGATACGCTGACACGCCAA
GCCTCGCTAGTCAAAAGTGTACCAAACAACGCTTTACAGCAAGAACGGAATGCGCGTGACGCTCGCGGTG
ACGCCATTTCGCCTTTTCAGAAATGGATAAATAGCCTTGCTTCCTATTATATCTTCCCAAATTACCAATA
CATTACACTAGCATCTGAATTTCATAACCAATCTCGATACACCAAATCGAATCGATGAGCCCAGAACGAC
GCCCGGCCGACATCCGCCGTGCCACCGAGGCGGACATGCCGGCGGTCTGCACCATCGTCAACCACTACAT
CGAGACAAGCACGGTCAACTTCCGTACCGAGCCGCAGGAACCGCAGGAGTGGACGGACGACCTCGTCCGT
CTGCGGGAGCGCTATCCCTGGCTCGTCGCCGAGGTGGACGGCGAGGTCGCCGGCATCGCCTACGCGGGCC
CCTGGAAGGCACGCAACGCCTACGACTGGACGGCCGAGTCGACCGTGTACGTCTCCCCCCGCCACCAGCG
GACGGGACTGGGCTCCACGCTCTACACCCACCTGCTGAAGTCCCTGGAGGCACAGGGCTTCAAGAGCGTG
GTCGCTGTCATCGGGCTGCCCAACGACCCGAGCGTGCGCATGCACGAGGCGCTCGGATATGCCCCCCGCG
GCATGCTGCGGGCGGCCGGCTTCAAGCACGGGAACTGGCATGACGTGGGTTTCTGGCAGCTGGACTTCAG
CCTGCCGGTACCGCCCCGTCCGGTCCTGCCCGTCACCGAGATTTGACTGCAGAATCTTGGACTCCCATGT
TGGCAAAGGCAACCAAACAAACAATGAATGATCCGCTCCTGCATATGGGGCGGTTTGAGTATTTCAACTG
CCATTTGGGCTGAATTGAAGACATGCTCCTGTCAGAAATTCCGTGATCTTACTCAATATTCAGTAATCTC
GGCCAATATCCTAAATGTGCGTGGCTTTATCTGTCTTTGTATTGTTTCATCAATTCATGTAACGTTTGCT
TTTCTTATGAATTTTCAAATAAATTATCAGATCCGAGCTCGAATTAATTCGGCGTTAATTCAGTACATTA
AAAACGTCCGCAATGTGTTATTAAGTTGTCTAAGCGTCAATTTGTTTACACCACAATATATCCTGCCACC
AGCCAGCCAACAGCTCCCCGACCGGCAGCTCGGCACAAAATCACCACTCGATACAGGCAGCCCATCAGTC
CGGGACGGCGTCAGCGGGAGAGCCGTTGTAAGGCGGCAGACTTTGCTCATGTTACCGATGCTATTCGGAA
GAACGGCAACTAAGCTGCCGGGTTTGAAACACGGATGATCTCGCGGAGGGTAGCATGTTGATTGTAACGA
TGACAGAGCGTTGCTGCCTGTGATCACCGCGGTTTCAAAATCGGCTCCGTCGATACTATGTTATACGCCA
ACTTTGAAAACAACTTTGAAAAAGCTGTTTTCTGGTATTTAAGGTTTTAGAATGCAAGGAACAGTGAATT
GGAGTTCGTCTTGTTATAATTAGCTTCTTGGGGTATCTTTAAATACTGTAGAAAAGAGGAAGGAAATAAT
AAATGGCTAAAATGAGAATATCACCGGAATTGAAAAAACTGATCGAAAAATACCGCTGCGTAAAAGATAC
GGAAGGAATGTCTCCTGCTAAGGTATATAAGCTGGTGGGAGAAAATGAAAACCTATATTTAAAAATGACG
GACAGCCGGTATAAAGGGACCACCTATGATGTGGAACGGGAAAAGGACATGATGCTATGGCTGGAAGGAA
AGCTGCCTGTTCCAAAGGTCCTGCACTTTGAACGGCATGATGGCTGGAGCAATCTGCTCATGAGTGAGGC
CGATGGCGTCCTTTGCTCGGAAGAGTATGAAGATGAACAAAGCCCTGAAAAGATTATCGAGCTGTATGCG
GAGTGCATCAGGCTCTTTCACTCCATCGACATATCGGATTGTCCCTATACGAATAGCTTAGACAGCCGCT
TAGCCGAATTGGATTACTTACTGAATAACGATCTGGCCGATGTGGATTGCGAAAACTGGGAAGAAGACAC
TCCATTTAAAGATCCGCGCGAGCTGTATGATTTTTTAAAGACGGAAAAGCCCGAAGAGGAACTTGTCTTT
TCCCACGGCGACCTGGGAGACAGCAACATCTTTGTGAAAGATGGCAAAGTAAGTGGCTTTATTGATCTTG
GGAGAAGCGGCAGGGCGGACAAGTGGTATGACATTGCCTTCTGCGTCCGGTCGATCAGGGAGGATATCGG
GGAAGAACAGTATGTCGAGCTATTTTTTGACTTACTGGGGATCAAGCCTGATTGGGAGAAAATAAAATAT
TATATTTTACTGGATGAATTGTTTTAGTACCTAGAATGCATGACCAAAATCCCTTAACGTGAGTTTTCGT
TCCACTGAGCGTCAGACCCCGTAGAAAAGATCAAAGGATCTTCTTGAGATCCTTTTTTTCTGCGCGTAAT
CTGCTGCTTGCAAACAAAAAAACCACCGCTACCAGCGGTGGTTTGTTTGCCGGATCAAGAGCTACCAACT
CTTTTTCCGAAGGTAACTGGCTTCAGCAGAGCGCAGATACCAAATACTGTCCTTCTAGTGTAGCCGTAGT
TAGGCCACCACTTCAAGAACTCTGTAGCACCGCCTACATACCTCGCTCTGCTAATCCTGTTACCAGTGGC
TGCTGCCAGTGGCGATAAGTCGTGTCTTACCGGGTTGGACTCAAGACGATAGTTACCGGATAAGGCGCAG
CGGTCGGGCTGAACGGGGGGTTCGTGCACACAGCCCAGCTTGGAGCGAACGACCTACACCGAACTGAGAT
ACCTACAGCGTGAGCTATGAGAAAGCGCCACGCTTCCCGAAGGGAGAAAGGCGGACAGGTATCCGGTAAG
CGGCAGGGTCGGAACAGGAGAGCGCACGAGGGAGCTTCCAGGGGGAAACGCCTGGTATCTTTATAGTCCT
GTCGGGTTTCGCCACCTCTGACTTGAGCGTCGATTTTTGTGATGCTCGTCAGGGGGGCGGAGCCTATGGA
AAAACGCCAGCAACGCGGCCTTTTTACGGTTCCTGGCCTTTTGCTGGCCTTTTGCTCACATGTTCTTTCC
TGCGTTATCCCCTGATTCTGTGGATAACCGTATTACCGCCTTTGAGTGAGCTGATACCGCTCGCCGCAGC
CGAACGACCGAGCGCAGCGAGTCAGTGAGCGAGGAAGCGGAAGAGCGCCTGATGCGGTATTTTCTCCTTA
CGCATCTGTGCGGTATTTCACACCGCATATGGTGCACTCTCAGTACAATCTGCTCTGATGCCGCATAGTT
AAGCCAGTATACACTCCGCTATCGCTACGTGACTGGGTCATGGCTGCGCCCCGACACCCGCCAACACCCG
CTGACGCGCCCTGACGGGCTTGTCTGCTCCCGGCATCCGCTTACAGACAAGCTGTGACCGTCTCCGGGAG
CTGCATGTGTCAGAGGTTTTCACCGTCATCACCGAAACGCGCGAGGCAGGGTGCCTTGATGTGGGCGCCG
GCGGTCGAGTGGCGACGGCGCGGCTTGTCCGCGCCCTGGTAGATTGCCTGGCCGTAGGCCAGCCATTTTT
GAGCGGCCAGCGGCCGCGATAGGCCGACGCGAAGCGGCGGGGCGTAGGGAGCGCAGCGACCGAAGGGTAG
GCGCTTTTTGCAGCTCTTCGGCTGTGCGCTGGCCAGACAGTTATGCACAGGCCAGGCGGGTTTTAAGAGT
TTTAATAAGTTTTAAAGAGTTTTAGGCGGAAAAATCGCCTTTTTTCTCTTTTATATCAGTCACTTACATG
TGTGACCGGTTCCCAATGTACGGCTTTGGGTTCCCAATGTACGGGTTCCGGTTCCCAATGTACGGCTTTG
GGTTCCCAATGTACGTGCTATCCACAGGAAAGAGACCTTTTCGACCTTTTTCCCCTGCTAGGGCAATTTG
CCCTAGCATCTGCTCCGTACATTAGGAACCGGCGGATGCTTCGCCCTCGATCAGGTTGCGGTAGCGCATG
ACTAGGATCGGGCCAGCCTGCCCCGCCTCCTCCTTCAAATCGTACTCCGGCAGGTCATTTGACCCGATCA
GCTTGCGCACGGTGAAACAGAACTTCTTGAACTCTCCGGCGCTGCCACTGCGTTCGTAGATCGTCTTGAA
CAACCATCTGGCTTCTGCCTTGCCTGCGGCGCGGCGTGCCAGGCGGTAGAGAAAACGGCCGATGCCGGGA
TCGATCAAAAAGTAATCGGGGTGAACCGTCAGCACGTCCGGGTTCTTGCCTTCTGTGATCTCGCGGTACA
TCCAATCAGCTAGCTCGATCTCGATGTACTCCGGCCGCCCGGTTTCGCTCTTTACGATCTTGTAGCGGCT
AATCAAGGCTTCACCCTCGGATACCGTCACCAGGCGGCCGTTCTTGGCCTTCTTCGTACGCTGCATGGCA
ACGTGCGTGGTGTTTAACCGAATGCAGGTTTCTACCAGGTCGTCTTTCTGCTTTCCGCCATCGGCTCGCC
GGCAGAACTTGAGTACGTCCGCAACGTGTGGACGGAACACGCGGCCGGGCTTGTCTCCCTTCCCTTCCCG
GTATCGGTTCATGGATTCGGTTAGATGGGAAACCGCCATCAGTACCAGGTCGTAATCCCACACACTGGCC
ATGCCGGCCGGCCCTGCGGAAACCTCTACGTGCCCGTCTGGAAGCTCGTAGCGGATCACCTCGCCAGCTC
GTCGGTCACGCTTCGACAGACGGAAAACGGCCACGTCCATGATGCTGCGACTATCGCGGGTGCCCACGTC
ATAGAGCATCGGAACGAAAAAATCTGGTTGCTCGTCGCCCTTGGGCGGCTTCCTAATCGACGGCGCACCG
GCTGCCGGCGGTTGCCGGGATTCTTTGCGGATTCGATCAGCGGCCGCTTGCCACGATTCACCGGGGCGTG
CTTCTGCCTCGATGCGTTGCCGCTGGGCGGCCTGCGCGGCCTTCAACTTCTCCACCAGGTCATCACCCAG
CGCCGCGCCGATTTGTACCGGGCCGGATGGTTTGCGACCGCTCACGCCGATTCCTCGGGCTTGGGGGTTC
CAGTGCCATTGCAGGGCCGGCAGGCAACCCAGCCGCTTACGCCTGGCCAACCGCCCGTTCCTCCACACAT
GGGGCATTCCACGGCGTCGGTGCCTGGTTGTTCTTGATTTTCCATGCCGCCTCCTTTAGCCGCTAAAATT
CATCTACTCATTTATTCATTTGCTCATTTACTCTGGTAGCTGCGCGATGTATTCAGATAGCAGCTCGGTA
ATGGTCTTGCCTTGGCGTACCGCGTACATCTTCAGCTTGGTGTGATCCTCCGCCGGCAACTGAAAGTTGA
CCCGCTTCATGGCTGGCGTGTCTGCCAGGCTGGCCAACGTTGCAGCCTTGCTGCTGCGTGCGCTCGGACG
GCCGGCACTTAGCGTGTTTGTGCTTTTGCTCATTTTCTCTTTACCTCATTAACTCAAATGAGTTTTGATT
TAATTTCAGCGGCCAGCGCCTGGACCTCGCGGGCAGCGTCGCCCTCGGGTTCTGATTCAAGAACGGTTGT
GCCGGCGGCGGCAGTGCCTGGGTAGCTCACGCGCTGCGTGATACGGGACTCAAGAATGGGCAGCTCGTAC
CCGGCCAGCGCCTCGGCAACCTCACCGCCGATGCGCGTGCCTTTGATCGCCCGCGACACGACAAAGGCCG
CTTGTAGCCTTCCATCCGTGACCTCAATGCGCTGCTTAACCAGCTCCACCAGGTCGGCGGTGGCCCATAT
GTCGTAAGGGCTTGGCTGCACCGGAATCAGCACGAAGTCGGCTGCCTTGATCGCGGACACAGCCAAGTCC
GCCGCCTGGGGCGCTCCGTCGATCACTACGAAGTCGCGCCGGCCGATGGCCTTCACGTCGCGGTCAATCG
TCGGGCGGTCGATGCCGACAACGGTTAGCGGTTGATCTTCCCGCACGGCCGCCCAATCGCGGGCACTGCC
CTGGGGATCGGAATCGACTAACAGAACATCGGCCCCGGCGAGTTGCAGGGCGCGGGCTAGATGGGTTGCG
ATGGTCGTCTTGCCTGACCCGCCTTTCTGGTTAAGTACAGCGATAACCTTCATGCGTTCCCCTTGCGTAT
TTGTTTATTTACTCATCGCATCATATACGCAGCGACCGCATGACGCAAGCTGTTTTACTCAAATACACAT
CACCTTTTTAGACGGCGGCGCTCGGTTTCTTCAGCGGCCAAGCTGGCCGGCCAGGCCGCCAGCTTGGCAT
CAGACAAACCGGCCAGGATTTCATGCAGCCGCACGGTTGAGACGTGCGCGGGCGGCTCGAACACGTACCC
GGCCGCGATCATCTCCGCCTCGATCTCTTCGGTAATGAAAAACGGTTCGTCCTGGCCGTCCTGGTGCGGT
TTCATGCTTGTTCCTCTTGGCGTTCATTCTCGGCGGCCGCCAGGGCGTCGGCCTCGGTCAATGCGTCCTC
ACGGAAGGCACCGCGCCGCCTGGCCTCGGTGGGCGTCACTTCCTCGCTGCGCTCAAGTGCGCGGTACAGG
GTCGAGCGATGCACGCCAAGCAGTGCAGCCGCCTCTTTCACGGTGCGGCCTTCCTGGTCGATCAGCTCGC
GGGCGTGCGCGATCTGTGCCGGGGTGAGGGTAGGGCGGGGGCCAAACTTCACGCCTCGGGCCTTGGCGGC
CTCGCGCCCGCTCCGGGTGCGGTCGATGATTAGGGAACGCTCGAACTCGGCAATGCCGGCGAACACGGTC
AACACCATGCGGCCGGCCGGCGTGGTGGTGTCGGCCCACGGCTCTGCCAGGCTACGCAGGCCCGCGCCGG
CCTCCTGGATGCGCTCGGCAATGTCCAGTAGGTCGCGGGTGCTGCGGGCCAGGCGGTCTAGCCTGGTCAC
TGTCACAACGTCGCCAGGGCGTAGGTGGTCAAGCATCCTGGCCAGCTCCGGGCGGTCGCGCCTGGTGCCG
GTGATCTTCTCGGAAAACAGCTTGGTGCAGCCGGCCGCGTGCAGTTCGGCCCGTTGGTTGGTCAAGTCCT
GGTCGTCGGTGCTGACGCGGGCATAGCCCAGCAGGCCAGCGGCGGCGCTCTTGTTCATGGCGTAATGTCT
CCGGTTCTAGTCGCAAGTATTCTACTTTATGCGACTAAAACACGCGACAAGAAAACGCCAGGAAAAGGGC
AGGGCGGCAGCCTGTCGCGTAACTTAGGACTTGTGCGACATGTCGTTTTCAGAAGACGGCTGCACTGAAC
GTCAGAAGCCGACTGCACTATAGCAGCGGAGGGGTTGGATCAAAGTACTTTGATCCCGAGGGGAACCCTG
TGGTTGGCATGCACATACAAATGGACGAACGGATAAACCTTTTCACGCCCTTTTAAATATCCGATTATTC
TAATAAACGCTCTTTTCTCTTAGGTTTACCCGCCAATATATCCTGTCAAACACTGATAGTTTAAACTGAA
GGCGGGAAACGACAATCTGATCCAAGCTCAAGCTGCTCTAGCATTCGCCATTCAGGCTGCGCAACTGTTG
GGAAGGGCGATCGGTGCGGGCCTCTTCGCTATTACGCCAGCTGGCGAAAGGGGGATGTGCTGCAAGGCGA
TTAAGTTGGGTAACGCCAGGGTTTTCCCAGTCACGACGTTGTAAAACGACGGCCAGTGCCAAGCTTGCAT
GCCTGCAGGTCCTGCTGAGCCTCGACATGTTGTCGCAAAATTCGCCCTGGACCCGCCCAACGATTTGTCG
TCACTGTCAAGGTTTGACCTGCACTTCATTTGGGGCCCACATACACCAAAAAAATGCTGCATAATTCTCG
GGGCAGCAAGTCGGTTACCCGGCCGCCGTGCTGGACCGGGTTGAATGGTGCCCGTAACTTTCGGTAGAGC
GGACGGCCAATACTCAACTTCAAGGAATCTCACCCATGCGCGCCGGCGGGGAACCGGAGTTCCCTTCAGT
GAGCGTTATTAGTTCGCCGCTCGGTGTGTCGTAGATACTAGCCCCTGGGGCACTTTTGAAATTTGAATAA
GATTTATGTAATCAGTCTTTTAGGTTTGACCGGTTCTGCCGCTTTTTTTAAAATTGGATTTGTAATAATA
AAACGCAATTGTTTGTTATTGTGGCGCTCTATCATAGATGTCGCTATAAACCTATTCAGCACAATATATT
GTTTTCATTTTAATATTGTACATATAAGTAGTAGGGTACAATCAGTAAATTGAACGGAGAATATTATTCA
TAAAAATACGATAGTAACGGGTGATATATTCATTAGAATGAACCGAAACCGGCGGTAAGGATCTGAGCTA
CACATGCTCAGGTTTTTTACAACGTGCACAACAGAATTGAAAGCAAATATCATGCGATCATAGGCGTCTC
GCATATCTCATTAAAGCAGGACTCTAGGGACTAGTCCCGGGTCTTAATTAAGTTTGCAAGCAGCAGATTA
CGCGCAGAAAAAAAGGATCTCAAGGAGATCCTTTGGATCACAAAAAAAAGCCCGCTCATTAGGCGGGTTA
AATTCCCGGGTACTGCAGCCGATTCATTAATGCAGGTTAACCTGGCTTATCGAAATTAATACGACTCACT
ATAGGGAGACCGGCAGATCTGATCCCTACTCCAAAAATGTCAAAGATACAGTCTCAGAAGACCAAAGGGC
TAT
Features (pLannotate 1.2.2; 27 found; start..end, strand, type, name):
      1..346     +  promoter       CaMV 35S promoter: strong constitutive promoter from cauliflower mosaic virus
    298..344     +  promoter       minimal CaMV 35S promoter: minimal 35S promoter from cauliflower mosaic virus
    509..685     +  polyA_signal   CaMV poly(A) signal: cauliflower mosaic virus polyadenylation signal
   1247..1265    -  promoter       SP6 promoter: promoter for bacteriophage SP6 RNA polymerase
   1330..1989    -  CDS            CmR: chloramphenicol acetyltransferase; cat; confers resistance to chloramphenicol
   1990..2026    -  promoter       cat promoter (fragment): promoter of the E. coli cat gene encoding chloramphenicol acetyltransferase
   2026..2054    -  promoter       tet promoter: E. coli promoter for tetracycline efflux protein gene
   2116..2284    -  rep_origin     ori (fragment): high-copy-number ColE1/pMB1/pBR322/pUC origin of replication
   2329..2709    +  promoter       MAS promoter: mannopine synthase promoter (Velten et al., 1984)
   2715..3263    +  CDS            bar: PAT_STRHY - Experimental evidence at protein level: Swiss-Prot protein existence level 1. Inactivates phosphinothricin (PPT) by transfer of an acetyl group from acetyl CoA. Can also acetylate demethylphosphinothricin but not PTT or glutamate. This enzyme is an effector of phosphinothricin tripeptide (PTT or bialaphos) resistance. From Streptomyces hygroscopicus. Introduced by genetic manipulation and expressed in glufosinate-tolerant maize by Dekalb Genetics.
   3276..3528    +  terminator     MAS terminator: mannopine synthase terminator
   3614..3638    -  misc_feature   LB T-DNA repeat: left border repeat from nopaline C58 T-DNA
   4063..4857    +  CDS            KanR: aminoglycoside phosphotransferase; aphA-3; confers resistance to kanamycin
   4944..5532    +  rep_origin     ori: high-copy-number ColE1/pMB1/pBR322/pUC origin of replication
   5718..5858    -  misc_feature   bom: basis of mobility region from pBR322
   5960..5999    -  CDS            rop (fragment): Rop protein, which maintains plasmids at low copy number; rop
   6202..6396    -  rep_origin     pVS1 oriV: origin of replication for the Pseudomonas plasmid pVS1 (Heeb et al., 2000)
   6462..7535    -  CDS            pVS1 RepA: replication protein from the Pseudomonas plasmid pVS1 (Heeb et al., 2000)
   7964..8593    -  CDS            pVS1 StaA: stability protein from the Pseudomonas plasmid pVS1 (Heeb et al., 2000)
   9153..9554    -  CDS            Y4CG_SINFN (fragment): Protein inferred from homology: Swiss-Prot protein existence level 3. From Sinorhizobium fredii (strain NBRC 101917 / NGR234).
   9894..9918    -  misc_feature   RB T-DNA repeat: right border repeat from nopaline C58 T-DNA
   9984..10138   -  CDS            lacZα (fragment): LacZα fragment of β-galactosidase; lacZ fragment
  10141..10161   -  misc_feature   MCS (fragment): pUC18/19 multiple cloning site
  10162..10869   -  terminator     OCS terminator: octopine synthase terminator
  10902..10943   -  rep_origin     ori (fragment): high-copy-number ColE1/pMB1/pBR322/pUC origin of replication
  11047..11065   +  promoter       T7 promoter: promoter for bacteriophage T7 RNA polymerase
  11086..11133   +  promoter       CaMV 35S promoter (enhanced) (fragment): cauliflower mosaic virus 35S promoter with a duplicated enhancer region
