[The description below was written by a language model from this plasmid's Addgene catalogue record and pLannotate feature annotations shown in this document.]
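Description:
pFGC5941-PacI-ath-STTM1888a/b is a binary T-DNA plant expression vector built on the pFGC5941-PacI backbone and designed to knock down miR1888 in Arabidopsis thaliana. It carries a ColE1/pUC-type origin with a pBR322 bom site for propagation in E. coli. The pVS1 oriV, RepA and StaA functions support replication and stable maintenance in Agrobacterium. Bacterial selection uses kanamycin (aphA-3 on the backbone) together with chloramphenicol. The chloramphenicol acetyltransferase gene is part of the insert itself, so double selection favours clones that have taken up the cassette.

According to the depositor, the roughly 2.8 kb insert was cloned as a PacI fragment, with both sites retained, and consists of a 2x35S promoter, the STTM, a 35S terminator and CmR. The feature table agrees with this. It shows an enhanced CaMV 35S promoter spanning the origin of the circular sequence record, a short unannotated interval before the CaMV poly(A) signal where the STTM presumably lies, and then the CmR gene with fragments of a pUC-type origin and SP6 and T7 promoters nearby.

A short tandem target mimic is a small non-coding transcript with two imperfect miRNA-binding sites joined by a spacer. It sequesters the cognate miRNA and triggers its degradation, here the miR1888a/b family members.

Between the nopaline-type left and right borders, the T-DNA also carries a bar (phosphinothricin acetyltransferase) gene under the mannopine synthase promoter and terminator, giving Basta selection of transformed plants. An OCS terminator and lacZα/MCS remnants from the parent vector are also present. The depositor notes that the STTM sequence differs from the reference at some positions but that these differences are not expected to affect function.

The construct is used to generate miRNA loss-of-function plants for studying miR1888 function.
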