Addgene plasmid #84106: pFGC5941-PacI-ath-STTM1888a/b
Purpose: target miRNA1888 for destruction in Arabidopsis thaliana
Depositing lab: Guiliang Tang. Depositing organization: Michigan Technological University. Publication: Construction of short tandem target mimic (STTM) to block the functions of plant and animal microRNAs. Tang G, Yan J, Gu Y, Qiao M, Fan R, Mao Y, Tang X. Methods. 2012 Oct;58(2):118-25. doi: 10.1016/j.ymeth.2012.10.006. Epub 2012 Oct 23. PubMed 23098881.
Backbone
  Vector backbone: pFGC5941-PacI
  Backbone manufacturer: Guiliang Tang (Addgene plasmid # 44182)
  Backbone size w/o insert (bp): 8608
  Vector type: Plant Expression
  Selectable markers: Basta
Growth in bacteria
  Bacterial resistance: Chloramphenicol and Kanamycin, 25 & 50 μg/mL
  Growth temperature: 37°C
  Growth strain: DH5alpha
  Copy number: High Copy
Gene/Insert
  Gene/Insert name: STTM1888a/b
  Species: A. thaliana (mustard weed)
  Insert size (bp): 2846
  Promoter: 2x35S
  Cloning method: Restriction Enzyme; 5′ cloning site PacI (not destroyed); 3′ cloning site PacI (not destroyed)
  Sequencing primers: 5′ CACTATCCTTCGCAAGACCCTTCC; 3′ CAACACATGAGCGAAACCCTATAA
Terms and licenses: Academic/Nonprofit Terms; Industry Terms: Not Available to Industry
Depositor comments: The insert within this plasmid contains a 2x35S promoter, STTM, T35S and CmR. The STTM sequence in the plasmid contains discrepancies compared to the reference sequence. According to the depositing lab, these mutations should not affect plasmid function.
How to cite: pFGC5941-PacI-ath-STTM1888a/b was a gift from Guiliang Tang (Addgene plasmid # 84106 ; http://n2t.net/addgene:84106 ; RRID:Addgene_84106)
