>Addgene plasmid #84106 | pFGC5941-PacI-ath-STTM1888a/b | depositor partial sequence | sequence record 160662 | STTM
TTCTTCACAAACTGTCTTAACTTAGTTGTTGTTGTTATGGTCTAATTTAAATATGGTCTAAAGAAGAAGA
ATTCTTCACAAATCTGCTTAGCCTAA
